Addgene plasmid #84010: FUW-tetO-YAPS94A
Purpose: expresses a TEAD-binding mutant of YAP (YAPS94A) in mammalian cells under the control of a doxycycline-inducible promoter
Depositing lab: Stefano Piccolo. Depositing organization: University of Padua. Publication: Induction of Expandable Tissue-Specific Stem/Progenitor Cells through Transient Expression of YAP/TAZ. Panciera T, Azzolin L, Fujimura A, Di Biagio D, Frasson C, Bresolin S, Soligo S, Basso G, Bicciato S, Rosato A, Cordenonsi M, Piccolo S. Cell Stem Cell. 2016 Sep 9. pii: S1934-5909(16)30256-9. doi: 10.1016/j.stem.2016.08.009. PubMed 27641305.
Backbone
  Vector backbone: FUW-tetO-MCS
  Backbone manufacturer: Piccolo lab
  Backbone size w/o insert (bp): 8500
  Total vector size (bp): 9970
  Vector type: Mammalian Expression, Lentiviral
Growth in bacteria
  Bacterial resistance: Ampicillin, 100 μg/mL
  Growth temperature: 37°C
  Growth strain: NEB Stable
  Growth instructions: Stbl3, 37ºC
  Copy number: High Copy
Gene/Insert
  Gene/Insert name: YAP1 (siRNA insensitive)
  Species: H. sapiens (human)
  Insert size (bp): 1540
  Mutation: S94A
  GenBank ID: NM_001130145.2
  Entrez Gene: YAP1 (a.k.a. COB1, YAP, YAP-1, YAP2, YAP65, YKI)
  Promoter: TRE-CMV
  Tag / fusion protein: FLAG (N terminal on insert)
  Cloning method: Restriction Enzyme; 5′ cloning site EcoRI (not destroyed); 3′ cloning site PshAI (destroyed during cloning)
  Sequencing primers: 5′ LNCX; 3′ pBluescriptKS
Terms and licenses: Academic/Nonprofit Terms; Industry Terms: Not Available to Industry
Depositor comments: The insert (FLAG-hYAP1 S94A siRNA insensitive) was generated by PCR from FLAG-hYAP1wt siRNA insensitive cDNA (Addgene #84009) by point mutagenesis.
How to cite: FUW-tetO-YAPS94A was a gift from Stefano Piccolo (Addgene plasmid # 84010 ; http://n2t.net/addgene:84010 ; RRID:Addgene_84010)
