[The description below was written by a language model from this plasmid's Addgene catalogue record and pLannotate feature annotations shown in this document.]
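Description:
FUW-tetO-YAPS94A is an HIV-1-based lentiviral transfer plasmid for doxycycline-inducible expression of a mutant human YAP1 in mammalian cells, built on the FUW-tetO-MCS backbone (about 10 kb in total). In bacteria it is maintained through a high-copy ColE1/pUC-type origin and selected with ampicillin via the bla gene. An f1 origin is also present. Outside the lentiviral region, the backbone carries an SV40/EM7-driven bleomycin/Zeocin resistance cassette with an SV40 poly(A) signal. Because this cassette lies beyond the 3' LTR, it would not be packaged into virus.

The viral genome is transcribed from a CMV enhancer/promoter fused to a truncated 5' LTR. This is followed by the Ψ packaging signal with a gag fragment, the RRE for Rev-dependent export, and the cPPT/CTS. The internal expression cassette consists of a tetracycline response element with seven tetO copies joined to a minimal CMV promoter, so transcription requires a tetracycline-controlled transactivator and doxycycline. The transactivator is not encoded on this plasmid and must be supplied separately. This promoter drives an N-terminally FLAG-tagged human YAP1 cDNA that has been made siRNA-insensitive and carries the S94A substitution, which disrupts binding to TEAD transcription factors. It was derived by point mutagenesis from the corresponding wild-type construct. A WPRE downstream of the insert enhances transcript expression, and the cassette ends with a truncated 3' LTR and a bGH poly(A) signal.

The siRNA-resistant design would allow the mutant to be expressed while endogenous YAP is knocked down. The associated work concerns inducing expandable stem/progenitor cells through transient YAP/TAZ expression, where this construct plausibly serves as a TEAD-binding-deficient counterpart to the wild-type vector.
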