Features (pLannotate 1.2.2; 33 found; start..end, strand, type, name):
     27..406     +  enhancer       CMV enhancer: human cytomegalovirus immediate early enhancer
    407..606     +  promoter       CMV promoter: human cytomegalovirus (CMV) immediate early promoter
    624..804     +  LTR            5' LTR (truncated): truncated 5' long terminal repeat (LTR) from HIV-1
    851..976     +  misc_feature   HIV-1 Ψ: packaging signal of human immunodeficiency virus type 1
    960..1323    +  CDS            HIV-1 gag (fragment): gag protein from human immunodeficiency virus 1; gag
   1469..1702    +  misc_feature   RRE: The Rev response element (RRE) of HIV-1 allows for Rev-dependent mRNA export from the nucleus to the cytoplasm.
   2079..2179    +  CDS            Rev (fragment): human immunodeficiency virus 1 (HIV-1) Rev protein; rev; enhances nuclear export of unspliced and incompletely spliced viral mRNAs
   2229..2346    +  misc_feature   cPPT/CTS: central polypurine tract and central termination sequence of HIV-1
   2399..2669    +  protein_bind   tetracycline response element: contains seven copies of the tetracycline operator tetO tetracycline repressor TetR
   2680..2697    +  misc_feature   MCS (fragment): pUC18/19 multiple cloning site
   2702..2740    +  promoter       minimal CMV promoter: human cytomegalovirus (CMV) immediate early promoter
   2896..2916    +  CDS            FLAG (fragment): FLAG® epitope tag, followed by an enterokinase cleavage site
   2917..4425    +  CDS            YAP1: YAP1_HUMAN - Also known as YAP65. Experimental evidence at protein level: Swiss-Prot protein existence level 1. [Isoform 3]: Activates the C-terminal fragment (CTF) of ERBB4 (isoform 3). From Homo sapiens (Human).
   4441..4464    +  misc_feature   MCS (fragment): pBluescript multiple cloning site
   4464..5052    +  misc_feature   WPRE: woodchuck hepatitis virus posttranscriptional regulatory element
   4989..5570    +  CDS            nef (fragment): NEF_HV1H2 - Experimental evidence at protein level: Swiss-Prot protein existence level 1. Extracellular Nef protein targets CD4(+) T-lymphocytes for apoptosis by interacting with CXCR4 surface receptors. From Human immunodeficiency virus type 1 group M subtype B (isolate HXB2) (HIV-1).
   5577..5757    +  LTR            5' LTR (truncated): truncated 5' long terminal repeat (LTR) from HIV-1
   5789..6013    +  polyA_signal   bGH poly(A) signal: bovine growth hormone polyadenylation signal
   6017..6038    +  promoter       SV40 promoter (fragment): SV40 enhancer and early promoter
   6059..6487    +  rep_origin     f1 ori (sequence partly withheld): f1 bacteriophage origin of replication; arrow indicates direction of (+) strand synthesis
   6501..6830    +  promoter       SV40 promoter: SV40 enhancer and early promoter
   6878..6925    +  promoter       EM7 promoter: synthetic bacterial promoter&nbsp
   6944..7318    +  CDS            BleoR: antibiotic-binding protein; Sh ble from Streptoalloteichus hindustanus; confers resistance to bleomycin, phleomycin, and Zeocin™
   7328..7453    +  CDS            ble (fragment): BLE_KLEPN - Experimental evidence at protein level: Swiss-Prot protein existence level 1. Binding protein with a strong affinity to the bleomycin family of antibiotics. Binds to CL990; an antimitotic-antibiotic compound. From Klebsiella pneumoniae.
   7448..7569    +  polyA_signal   SV40 poly(A) signal: SV40 polyadenylation signal
   7642..7658    -  protein_bind   lac operator: The lac repressor binds to the lac operator to inhibit transcription in E. coli. This inhibition can be relieved by adding lactose or isopropyl-β-D-thiogalactopyranoside (IPTG). lac repressor encoded by lacI
   7666..7696    -  promoter       lac promoter: promoter for the E. coli lac operon
   7711..7732    -  protein_bind   CAP binding site: CAP binding activates transcription in the presence of cAMP. E. coli catabolite activator protein
   7745..7837    -  CDS            lacI (fragment): lac repressor; lacI; The lac repressor binds to the lac operator to inhibit transcription in E. coli. This inhibition can be relieved by adding lactose or isopropyl-β-D-thiogalactopyranoside (IPTG).
   8020..8608    -  rep_origin     ori: high-copy-number ColE1/pMB1/pBR322/pUC origin of replication
   8779..9639    -  CDS            AmpR: β-lactamase; bla; confers resistance to ampicillin, carbenicillin, and related antibiotics
   9640..9744    -  promoter       AmpR promoter: bla
   9803..9855    -  misc_feature   bom (fragment): basis of mobility region from pBR322
>Addgene plasmid #84010 | FUW-tetO-YAPS94A | addgene full sequence | sequence record 164313 | Addgene assembled full plasmid sequence
CGATGTACGGGCCAGATATACGCGTTGACATTGATTATTGACTAGTTATTAATAGTAATCAATTACGGGG
TCATTAGTTCATAGCCCATATATGGAGTTCCGCGTTACATAACTTACGGTAAATGGCCCGCCTGGCTGAC
CGCCCAACGACCCCCGCCCATTGACGTCAATAATGACGTATGTTCCCATAGTAACGCCAATAGGGACTTT
CCATTGACGTCAATGGGTGGAGTATTTACGGTAAACTGCCCACTTGGCAGTACATCAAGTGTATCATATG
CCAAGTACGCCCCCTATTGACGTCAATGACGGTAAATGGCCCGCCTGGCATTATGCCCAGTACATGACCT
TATGGGACTTTCCTACTTGGCAGTACATCTACGTATTAGTCATCGCTATTACCATGGTGATGCGGTTTTG
GCAGTACATCAATGGGCGTGGATAGCGGTTTGACTCACGGGGATTTCCAAGTCTCCACCCCATTGACGTC
AATGGGAGTTTGTTTTGGCACCAAAATCAACGGGACTTTCCAAAATGTCGTAACAACTCCGCCCCATTGA
CGCAAATGGGCGGTAGGCGTGTACGGTGGGAGGTCTATATAAGCAGCGCGTTTTGCCTGTACTGGGTCTC
TCTGGTTAGACCAGATCTGAGCCTGGGAGCTCTCTGGCTAACTAGGGAACCCACTGCTTAAGCCTCAATA
AAGCTTGCCTTGAGTGCTTCAAGTAGTGTGTGCCCGTCTGTTGTGTGACTCTGGTAACTAGAGATCCCTC
AGACCCTTTTAGTCAGTGTGGAAAATCTCTAGCAGTGGCGCCCGAACAGGGACTTGAAAGCGAAAGGGAA
ACCAGAGGAGCTCTCTCGACGCAGGACTCGGCTTGCTGAAGCGCGCACGGCAAGAGGCGAGGGGCGGCGA
CTGGTGAGTACGCCAAAAATTTTGACTAGCGGAGGCTAGAAGGAGAGAGATGGGTGCGAGAGCGTCAGTA
TTAAGCGGGGGAGAATTAGATCGCGATGGGAAAAAATTCGGTTAAGGCCAGGGGGAAAGAAAAAATATAA
ATTAAAACATATAGTATGGGCAAGCAGGGAGCTAGAACGATTCGCAGTTAATCCTGGCCTGTTAGAAACA
TCAGAAGGCTGTAGACAAATACTGGGACAGCTACAACCATCCCTTCAGACAGGATCAGAAGAACTTAGAT
CATTATATAATACAGTAGCAACCCTCTATTGTGTGCATCAAAGGATAGAGATAAAAGACACCAAGGAAGC
TTTAGACAAGATAGAGGAAGAGCAAAACAAAAGTAAGACCACCGCACAGCAAGCGGCCGCTGATCTTCAG
ACCTGGAGGAGGAGATATGAGGGACAATTGGAGAAGTGAATTATATAAATATAAAGTAGTAAAAATTGAA
CCATTAGGAGTAGCACCCACCAAGGCAAAGAGAAGAGTGGTGCAGAGAGAAAAAAGAGCAGTGGGAATAG
GAGCTTTGTTCCTTGGGTTCTTGGGAGCAGCAGGAAGCACTATGGGCGCAGCGTCAATGACGCTGACGGT
ACAGGCCAGACAATTATTGTCTGGTATAGTGCAGCAGCAGAACAATTTGCTGAGGGCTATTGAGGCGCAA
CAGCATCTGTTGCAACTCACAGTCTGGGGCATCAAGCAGCTCCAGGCAAGAATCCTGGCTGTGGAAAGAT
ACCTAAAGGATCAACAGCTCCTGGGGATTTGGGGTTGCTCTGGAAAACTCATTTGCACCACTGCTGTGCC
TTGGAATGCTAGTTGGAGTAATAAATCTCTGGAACAGATTTGGAATCACACGACCTGGATGGAGTGGGAC
AGAGAAATTAACAATTACACAAGCTTAATACACTCCTTAATTGAAGAATCGCAAAACCAGCAAGAAAAGA
ATGAACAAGAATTATTGGAATTAGATAAATGGGCAAGTTTGTGGAATTGGTTTAACATAACAAATTGGCT
GTGGTATATAAAATTATTCATAATGATAGTAGGAGGCTTGGTAGGTTTAAGAATAGTTTTTGCTGTACTT
TCTATAGTGAATAGAGTTAGGCAGGGATATTCACCATTATCGTTTCAGACCCACCTCCCAACCCCGAGGG
GACCCGACAGGCCCGAAGGAATAGAAGAAGAAGGTGGAGAGAGAGACAGAGACAGATCCATTCGATTAGT
GAACGGATCGGCACTGCGTGCGCCAATTCTGCAGACAAATGGCAGTATTCATCCACAATTTTAAAAGAAA
AGGGGGGATTGGGGGGTACAGTGCAGGGGAAAGAATAGTAGACATAATAGCAACAGACATACAAACTAAA
GAATTACAAAAACAAATTACAAAAATTCAAAATTTTCGGGTTTATTACAGGGACAGCAGAGATCCAGTTT
GGTTATCGAGTTTACCACTCCCTATCAGTGATAGAGAAAAGTGAAAGTCGAGTTTACCACTCCCTATCAG
TGATAGAGAAAAGTGAAAGTCGAGTTTACCACTCCCTATCAGTGATAGAGAAAAGTGAAAGTCGAGTTTA
CCACTCCCTATCAGTGATAGAGAAAAGTGAAAGTCGAGTTTACCACTCCCTATCAGTGATAGAGAAAAGT
GAAAGTCGAGTTTACCACTCCCTATCAGTGATAGAGAAAAGTGAAAGTCGAGTTTACCACTCCCTATCAG
TGATAGAGAAAAGTGAAAGTCGAGCTCGGTACCCGGGTCGAGGTAGGCGTGTACGGTGGGAGGCCTATAT
AAGCAGAGCTCGTTTAGTGAACCGTCAGATCGCCTGGAGACGCCATCCACGCTGTTTTGACCTCCATAGA
AGACACCGGGACCGATCCAGCCTCCGCGGCCCCGAATTACAGGCTAGCTATCAGGATCCTACGAGGCGCG
CCAGATAGAATTCGCCACCATGGACTACAAGGACGACGACGACAAGGATCCCGGGCAGCAGCCGCCGCCT
CAACCGGCCCCCCAGGGCCAAGGGCAGCCGCCTTCGCAGCCCCCGCAGGGGCAGGGCCCGCCGTCCGGAC
CCGGGCAACCGGCACCCGCGGCGACCCAGGCGGCGCCGCAGGCACCCCCCGCCGGGCATCAGATCGTGCA
CGTCCGCGGGGACTCGGAGACCGACCTGGAGGCGCTCTTCAACGCCGTCATGAACCCCAAGACGGCCAAC
GTGCCCCAGACCGTGCCCATGAGGCTCCGGAAGCTGCCCGACGCGTTCTTCAAGCCGCCGGAGCCCAAAT
CCCACTCCCGACAGGCCAGTACTGATGCAGGCACTGCAGGAGCCCTGACTCCACAGCATGTTCGAGCTCA
TTCCTCTCCAGCTTCTCTGCAGTTGGGAGCTGTTTCTCCTGGGACACTGACCCCCACTGGAGTAGTCTCT
GGCCCAGCAGCTACACCCACAGCTCAGCATCTTCGACAGTCTTCTTTTGAGATACCTGATGATGTACCTC
TGCCAGCAGGTTGGGAGATGGCAAAAACCAGCAGCGGGCAACGTTATTTTCTCAATCACATCGATCAGAC
AACAACATGGCAGGACCCCAGGAAGGCCATGCTGTCCCAGATGAACGTCACAGCCCCCACCAGTCCACCA
GTGCAGCAGAATATGATGAACTCGGCTTCAGGTCCTCTTCCTGATGGATGGGAACAAGCCATGACTCAGG
ATGGAGAAATTTACTATATAAACCATAAGAACAAGACCACCTCTTGGCTAGACCCAAGGCTTGACCCTCG
TTTTGCCATGAACCAGAGAATCAGTCAGAGTGCTCCAGTGAAACAGCCACCACCCCTGGCTCCCCAGAGC
CCACAGGGAGGCGTCATGGGTGGCAGCAACTCCAACCAGCAGCAACAGATGCGACTGCAGCAACTGCAGA
TGGAGAAGGAGAGGCTGCGGCTGAAACAGCAAGAACTGCTTCGGCAGGCAATGCGGAATATCAATCCCAG
CACAGCAAATTCTCCAAAATGTCAGGAGTTAGCCCTGCGTAGCCAGTTACCAACACTGGAGCAGGATGGT
GGGACTCAAAATCCAGTGTCTTCTCCCGGGATGTCTCAGGAATTGAGAACAATGACGACCAATAGCTCAG
ATCCTTTCCTTAACAGTGGCACCTATCACTCTCGAGATGAGAGTACAGACAGTGGACTAAGCATGAGCAG
CTACAGTGTCCCTCGAACCCCAGATGACTTCCTGAACAGTGTGGATGAGATGGATACAGGTGATACTATC
AACCAAAGCACCCTGCCCTCACAGCAGAACCGTTTCCCAGACTACCTTGAAGCCATTCCTGGGACAAATG
TGGACCTTGGAACACTGGAAGGAGATGGAATGAACATAGAAGGAGAGGAGCTGATGCCAAGTCTGCAGGA
AGCTTTGAGTTCTGACATCCTTAATGACATGGAGTCTGTTTTGGCTGCCACCAAGCTAGATAAAGAAAGC
TTTCTTACATGGTTATAGAGCGGCCATGTCAATTCGATATCAAGCTTATCGATAATCAACCTCTGGATTA
CAAAATTTGTGAAAGATTGACTGGTATTCTTAACTATGTTGCTCCTTTTACGCTATGTGGATACGCTGCT
TTAATGCCTTTGTATCATGCTATTGCTTCCCGTATGGCTTTCATTTTCTCCTCCTTGTATAAATCCTGGT
TGCTGTCTCTTTATGAGGAGTTGTGGCCCGTTGTCAGGCAACGTGGCGTGGTGTGCACTGTGTTTGCTGA
CGCAACCCCCACTGGTTGGGGCATTGCCACCACCTGTCAGCTCCTTTCCGGGACTTTCGCTTTCCCCCTC
CCTATTGCCACGGCGGAACTCATCGCCGCCTGCCTTGCCCGCTGCTGGACAGGGGCTCGGCTGTTGGGCA
CTGACAATTCCGTGGTGTTGTCGGGGAAATCATCGTCCTTTCCTTGGCTGCTCGCCTGTGTTGCCACCTG
GATTCTGCGCGGGACGTCCTTCTGCTACGTCCCTTCGGCCCTCAATCCAGCGGACCTTCCTTCCCGCGGC
CTGCTGCCGGCTCTGCGGCCTCTTCCGCGTCTTCGCCTTCGCCCTCAGACGAGTCGGATCTCCCTTTGGG
CCGCCTCCCCGCATCGATACCGTCGACCTCGAGACCTAGAAAAACATGGAGCAATCACAAGTAGCAATAC
AGCAGCTACCAATGCTGATTGTGCCTGGCTAGAAGCACAAGAGGAGGAGGAGGTGGGTTTTCCAGTCACA
CCTCAGGTACCTTTAAGACCAATGACTTACAAGGCAGCTGTAGATCTTAGCCACTTTTTAAAAGAAAAGG
GGGGACTGGAAGGGCTAATTCACTCCCAACGAAGACAAGATATCCTTGATCTGTGGATCTACCACACACA
AGGCTACTTCCCTGATTGGCAGAACTACACACCAGGGCCAGGGATCAGATATCCACTGACCTTTGGATGG
TGCTACAAGCTAGTACCAGTTGAGCAAGAGAAGGTAGAAGAAGCCAATGAAGGAGAGAACACCCGCTTGT
TACACCCTGTGAGCCTGCATGGGATGGATGACCCGGAGAGAGAAGTATTAGAGTGGAGGTTTGACAGCCG
CCTAGCATTTCATCACATGGCCCGAGAGCTGCATCCGGACTGTACTGGGTCTCTCTGGTTAGACCAGATC
TGAGCCTGGGAGCTCTCTGGCTAACTAGGGAACCCACTGCTTAAGCCTCAATAAAGCTTGCCTTGAGTGC
TTCAAGTAGTGTGTGCCCGTCTGTTGTGTGACTCTGGTAACTAGAGATCCCTCAGACCCTTTTAGTCAGT
GTGGAAAATCTCTAGCAGGGCCCGTTTAAACCCGCTGATCAGCCTCGACTGTGCCTTCTAGTTGCCAGCC
ATCTGTTGTTTGCCCCTCCCCCGTGCCTTCCTTGACCCTGGAAGGTGCCACTCCCACTGTCCTTTCCTAA
TAAAATGAGGAAATTGCATCGCATTGTCTGAGTAGGTGTCATTCTATTCTGGGGGGTGGGGTGGGGCAGG
ACAGCAAGGGGGAGGATTGGGAAGACAATAGCAGGCATGCTGGGGATGCGGTGGGCTCTATGGCTTCTGA
GGCGGAAAGAACCAGCTGGGGCTCTAGGGGGTATCCCC
[124 nt withheld, positions 6059-6182]
C
[91 nt withheld, positions 6184-6274]
A
[49 nt withheld, positions 6276-6324]
CCTTTGACGTTGGAGTCCACGTTCTTT
[37 nt withheld, positions 6352-6388]
ACCCTATCTCGGTCTATTCTTTTGATTTATAAGGGATTTTGCCGATTTCGGCCTATTGGTTAAAAAATGA
GCTGATTTAACAAAAATTTAACGCGAATTAATTCTGTGGAATGTGTGTCAGTTAGGGTGTGGAAAGTCCC
CAGGCTCCCCAGCAGGCAGAAGTATGCAAAGCATGCATCTCAATTAGTCAGCAACCAGGTGTGGAAAGTC
CCCAGGCTCCCCAGCAGGCAGAAGTATGCAAAGCATGCATCTCAATTAGTCAGCAACCATAGTCCCGCCC
CTAACTCCGCCCATCCCGCCCCTAACTCCGCCCAGTTCCGCCCATTCTCCGCCCCATGGCTGACTAATTT
TTTTTATTTATGCAGAGGCCGAGGCCGCCTCTGCCTCTGAGCTATTCCAGAAGTAGTGAGGAGGCTTTTT
TGGAGGCCTAGGCTTTTGCAAAAAGCTCCCGGGAGCTTGTATATCCATTTTCGGATCTGATCAGCACGTG
TTGACAATTAATCATCGGCATAGTATATCGGCATAGTATAATACGACAAGGTGAGGAACTAAACCATGGC
CAAGTTGACCAGTGCCGTTCCGGTGCTCACCGCGCGCGACGTCGCCGGAGCGGTCGAGTTCTGGACCGAC
CGGCTCGGGTTCTCCCGGGACTTCGTGGAGGACGACTTCGCCGGTGTGGTCCGGGACGACGTGACCCTGT
TCATCAGCGCGGTCCAGGACCAGGTGGTGCCGGACAACACCCTGGCCTGGGTGTGGGTGCGCGGCCTGGA
CGAGCTGTACGCCGAGTGGTCGGAGGTCGTGTCCACGAACTTCCGGGACGCCTCCGGGCCGGCCATGACC
GAGATCGGCGAGCAGCCGTGGGGGCGGGAGTTCGCCCTGCGCGACCCGGCCGGCAACTGCGTGCACTTCG
TGGCCGAGGAGCAGGACTGACACGTGCTACGAGATTTCGATTCCACCGCCGCCTTCTATGAAAGGTTGGG
CTTCGGAATCGTTTTCCGGGACGCCGGCTGGATGATCCTCCAGCGCGGGGATCTCATGCTGGAGTTCTTC
GCCCACCCCAACTTGTTTATTGCAGCTTATAATGGTTACAAATAAAGCAATAGCATCACAAATTTCACAA
ATAAAGCATTTTTTTCACTGCATTCTAGTTGTGGTTTGTCCAAACTCATCAATGTATCTTATCATGTCTG
TATACCGTCGACCTCTAGCTAGAGCTTGGCGTAATCATGGTCATAGCTGTTTCCTGTGTGAAATTGTTAT
CCGCTCACAATTCCACACAACATACGAGCCGGAAGCATAAAGTGTAAAGCCTGGGGTGCCTAATGAGTGA
GCTAACTCACATTAATTGCGTTGCGCTCACTGCCCGCTTTCCAGTCGGGAAACCTGTCGTGCCAGCTGCA
TTAATGAATCGGCCAACGCGCGGGGAGAGGCGGTTTGCGTATTGGGCGCTCTTCCGCTTCCTCGCTCACT
GACTCGCTGCGCTCGGTCGTTCGGCTGCGGCGAGCGGTATCAGCTCACTCAAAGGCGGTAATACGGTTAT
CCACAGAATCAGGGGATAACGCAGGAAAGAACATGTGAGCAAAAGGCCAGCAAAAGGCCAGGAACCGTAA
AAAGGCCGCGTTGCTGGCGTTTTTCCATAGGCTCCGCCCCCCTGACGAGCATCACAAAAATCGACGCTCA
AGTCAGAGGTGGCGAAACCCGACAGGACTATAAAGATACCAGGCGTTTCCCCCTGGAAGCTCCCTCGTGC
GCTCTCCTGTTCCGACCCTGCCGCTTACCGGATACCTGTCCGCCTTTCTCCCTTCGGGAAGCGTGGCGCT
TTCTCATAGCTCACGCTGTAGGTATCTCAGTTCGGTGTAGGTCGTTCGCTCCAAGCTGGGCTGTGTGCAC
GAACCCCCCGTTCAGCCCGACCGCTGCGCCTTATCCGGTAACTATCGTCTTGAGTCCAACCCGGTAAGAC
ACGACTTATCGCCACTGGCAGCAGCCACTGGTAACAGGATTAGCAGAGCGAGGTATGTAGGCGGTGCTAC
AGAGTTCTTGAAGTGGTGGCCTAACTACGGCTACACTAGAAGAACAGTATTTGGTATCTGCGCTCTGCTG
AAGCCAGTTACCTTCGGAAAAAGAGTTGGTAGCTCTTGATCCGGCAAACAAACCACCGCTGGTAGCGGTG
GTTTTTTTGTTTGCAAGCAGCAGATTACGCGCAGAAAAAAAGGATCTCAAGAAGATCCTTTGATCTTTTC
TACGGGGTCTGACGCTCAGTGGAACGAAAACTCACGTTAAGGGATTTTGGTCATGAGATTATCAAAAAGG
ATCTTCACCTAGATCCTTTTAAATTAAAAATGAAGTTTTAAATCAATCTAAAGTATATATGAGTAAACTT
GGTCTGACAGTTACCAATGCTTAATCAGTGAGGCACCTATCTCAGCGATCTGTCTATTTCGTTCATCCAT
AGTTGCCTGACTCCCCGTCGTGTAGATAACTACGATACGGGAGGGCTTACCATCTGGCCCCAGTGCTGCA
ATGATACCGCGAGACCCACGCTCACCGGCTCCAGATTTATCAGCAATAAACCAGCCAGCCGGAAGGGCCG
AGCGCAGAAGTGGTCCTGCAACTTTATCCGCCTCCATCCAGTCTATTAATTGTTGCCGGGAAGCTAGAGT
AAGTAGTTCGCCAGTTAATAGTTTGCGCAACGTTGTTGCCATTGCTACAGGCATCGTGGTGTCACGCTCG
TCGTTTGGTATGGCTTCATTCAGCTCCGGTTCCCAACGATCAAGGCGAGTTACATGATCCCCCATGTTGT
GCAAAAAAGCGGTTAGCTCCTTCGGTCCTCCGATCGTTGTCAGAAGTAAGTTGGCCGCAGTGTTATCACT
CATGGTTATGGCAGCACTGCATAATTCTCTTACTGTCATGCCATCCGTAAGATGCTTTTCTGTGACTGGT
GAGTACTCAACCAAGTCATTCTGAGAATAGTGTATGCGGCGACCGAGTTGCTCTTGCCCGGCGTCAATAC
GGGATAATACCGCGCCACATAGCAGAACTTTAAAAGTGCTCATCATTGGAAAACGTTCTTCGGGGCGAAA
ACTCTCAAGGATCTTACCGCTGTTGAGATCCAGTTCGATGTAACCCACTCGTGCACCCAACTGATCTTCA
GCATCTTTTACTTTCACCAGCGTTTCTGGGTGAGCAAAAACAGGAAGGCAAAATGCCGCAAAAAAGGGAA
TAAGGGCGACACGGAAATGTTGAATACTCATACTCTTCCTTTTTCAATATTATTGAAGCATTTATCAGGG
TTATTGTCTCATGAGCGGATACATATTTGAATGTATTTAGAAAAATAAACAAATAGGGGTTCCGCGCACA
TTTCCCCGAAAAGTGCCACCTGACGTCGACGGATCGGGAGATCTCCCGATCCCCTATGGTGCACTCTCAG
TACAATCTGCTCTGATGCCGCATAGTTAAGCCAGTATCTGCTCCCTGCTTGTGTGTTGGAGGTCGCTGAG
TAGTGCGCGAGCAAAATTTAAGCTACAACAAGGCAAGGCTTGACCGACAATTGCATGAAGAATCTGCTTA
GGGTTAGGCGTTTTGCGCTGCTTCG
