>Addgene plasmid #84010 | FUW-tetO-YAPS94A | depositor partial sequence | sequence record 160510 | LNCX 5'-AGCTCGTTTAGTGAACCGTCAGATC-3'
GCTAGCTATCAGGATCCTACGAGGCGCGCCAGATAGAATTCGCCACCATGGACTACAAGGACGACGACGA
CAAGGATCCCGGGCAGCAGCCGCCGCCTCAACCGGCCCCCCAGGGCCAAGGGCAGCCGCCTTCGCAGCCC
CCGCAGGGGCAGGGCCCGCCGTCCGGACCCGGGCAACCGGCACCCGCGGCGACCCAGGCGGCGCCGCAGG
CACCCCCCGCCGGGCATCAGATCGTGCACGTCCGCGGGGACTCGGAGACCGACCTGGAGGCGCTCTTCAA
CGCCGTCATGAACCCCAAGACGGCCAACGTGCCCCAGACCGTGCCCATGAGGCTCCGGAAGCTGCCCGAC
GCGTTCTTCAAGCCGCCGGAGCCCAAATCCCACTCCCGACAGGCCAGTACTGATGCAGGCACTGCAGGAG
CCCTGACTCCACAGCATGTTCGAGCTCATTCCTCTCCAGCTTCTCTGCAGTTGGGAGCTGTTTCTCCTGG
GACACTGACCCCCACTGGAGTAGTCTCTGGCCCAGCAGCTACACCCACAGCTCAGCATCTTCGACAGTCT
TCTTTTGAGATACCTGATGATGTACCTCTGCCAGCAGGTTGGGAGATGGCAAAAACCAGCAGCGGGCAAC
GTTATTTTCTCAATCACATCGATCAGACAACAACATGGCAGGACCCCAGGAAGGCCATGCTGTCCCAGAT
GAACGTCACAGCCCCCACCAGTCCACCAGTGCAGCAGAATATGATGAACTCGGCTTCAGGTCCTCTTCCT
GATGGATGGGAACAAGCCATGACTCAGGATGGAGAAATTTACTATATAAACCATAAGAACAAGACCACCT
CTTGGCTAGACCCAAGGCTTGACCCTCGTTTTGCCATGAACCAGAGAATCAGTCAGAGTGCTCCAGTGAA
ACAGCCACCACCCCTGGCTCCCCAGAG
