>Addgene plasmid #84010 | FUW-tetO-YAPS94A | depositor partial sequence | sequence record 160511 | pBluescriptKS 5'-TCGAGGTCGACGGTATC-3'
AGATCCGACTCGTCTGAGGGCGAAGGCGAAGACGCGGAAGAGGCCGCAGAGCCGGCAGCAGGCCGCGGGA
AGGAAGGTCCGCTGGATTGAGGGCCGAAGGGACGTAGCAGAAGGACGTCCCGCGCAGAATCCAGGTGGCA
ACACAGGCGAGCAGCCAAGGAAAGGACGATGATTTCCCCGACAACACCACGGAATTGTCAGTGCCCAACA
GCCGAGCCCCTGTCCAGCAGCGGGCAAGGCAGGCGGCGATGAGTTCCGCCGTGGCAATAGGGAGGGGGAA
AGCGAAAGTCCCGGAAAGGAGCTGACAGGTGGTGGCAATGCCCCAACCAGTGGGGGTTGCGTCAGCAAAC
ACAGTGCACACCACGCCACGTTGCCTGACAACGGGCCACAACTCCTCATAAAGAGACAGCAACCAGGATT
TATACAAGGAGGAGAAAATGAAAGCCATACGGGAAGCAATAGCATGATACAAAGGCATTAAAGCAGCGTA
TCCACATAGCGTAAAAGGAGCAACATAGTTAAGAATACCAGTCAATCTTTCACAAATTTTGTAATCCAGA
GGTTGATTATCGATAAGCTTGATATCGAATTGACATGGCCGCTCTATAACCATGTAAGAAAGCTTTCTTT
ATCTAGCTTGGTGGCAGCCAAAACAGACTCCATGTCATTAAGGATGTCAGAACTCAAAGCTTCCTGCAGA
CTTGGCATCAGCTCCTCTCCTTCTATGTTCATTCCATCTCCTTCCAGTGTTCCAAGGTCCACATTTGTCC
CAGGAATGGCTTCAAGGTAGTCTGGGAAACGGTTCTGCTGTGAGGGCAGGGTGCTTTGGTTGATAGTATC
ACCTGTATCCATCTC
