>Addgene plasmid #84010 | FUW-tetO-YAPS94A | addgene partial sequence | sequence record 164311 | LNCX 5'-AGCTCGTTTAGTGAACCGTCAGATC-3'
TCCACGCTGTTTTGACCTCCATAGAAGACACCGGGACCGATCCAGCCTCCGCGGCCCCGAATTACAGGCT
AGCTATCAGGATCCTACGAGGCGCGCCAGATAGAATTCGCCACCATGGACTACAAGGACGACGACGACAA
GGATCCCGGGCAGCAGCCGCCGCCTCAACCGGCCCCCCAGGGCCAAGGGCAGCCGCCTTCGCAGCCCCCG
CAGGGGCAGGGCCCGCCGTCCGGACCCGGGCAACCGGCACCCGCGGCGACCCAGGCGGCGCCGCAGGCAC
CCCCCGCCGGGCATCAGATCGTGCACGTCCGCGGGGACTCGGAGACCGACCTGGAGGCGCTCTTCAACGC
CGTCATGAACCCCAAGACGGCCAACGTGCCCCAGACCGTGCCCATGAGGCTCCGGAAGCTGCCCGACGCG
TTCTTCAAGCCGCCGGAGCCCAAATCCCACTCCCGACAGGCCAGTACTGATGCAGGCACTGCAGGAGCCC
TGACTCCACAGCATGTTCGAGCTCATTCCTCTCCAGCTTCTCTGCAGTTGGGAGCTGTTTCTCCTGGGAC
ACTGACCCCCACTGGAGTAGTCTCTGGCCCAGCAGCTACACCCACAGCTCAGCATCTTCGACAGTCTTCT
TTTGAGATACCTGATGATGTACCTCTGCCAGCAGGTTGGGAGATGGCAAAAACCAGCAGCGGGCAACGTT
ATTTTCTCAATCACATCGATCAGACAACAACATGGCAGGACCCCAGGAAGGCCATGCTGTCCCAGATGAA
CGTCACAGCCCCCACCAGTCCACCAGTGCAGCAGAATATGATGAACTCGGCTTCAGGTCCTCTTCCTGAT
GGATGGGAACAAGCCATGACTCAGGATGGAGAAATTTACTATATAAACCATAAGAACAAGACCACCTCTT
GGCTAGACCCAAGGCTTGACCCTCGTTTTGCCATGAACCAGAGAATCAGTCAGAGTGCTCCAGTGAAACA
GC
