>Addgene plasmid #84010 | FUW-tetO-YAPS94A | addgene partial sequence | sequence record 164312 | WPRE-R 5'-CATAGCGTAAAAGGAGCAACA-3'
CAGTCAATCTTTCACAAATTTTGTAATCCAGAGGTTGATTATCGATAAGCTTGATATCGAATTGACATGG
CCGCTCTATAACCATGTAAGAAAGCTTTCTTTATCTAGCTTGGTGGCAGCCAAAACAGACTCCATGTCAT
TAAGGATGTCAGAACTCAAAGCTTCCTGCAGACTTGGCATCAGCTCCTCTCCTTCTATGTTCATTCCATC
TCCTTCCAGTGTTCCAAGGTCCACATTTGTCCCAGGAATGGCTTCAAGGTAGTCTGGGAAACGGTTCTGC
TGTGAGGGCAGGGTGCTTTGGTTGATAGTATCACCTGTATCCATCTCATCCACACTGTTCAGGAAGTCAT
CTGGGGTTCGAGGGACACTGTAGCTGCTCATGCTTAGTCCACTGTCTGTACTCTCATCTCGAGAGTGATA
GGTGCCACTGTTAAGGAAAGGATCTGAGCTATTGGTCGTCATTGTTCTCAATTCCTGAGACATCCCGGGA
GAAGACACTGGATTTTGAGTCCCACCATCCTGCTCCAGTGTTGGTAACTGGCTACGCAGGGCTAACTCCT
GACATTTTGGAGAATTTGCTGTGCTGGGATTGATATTCCGCATTGCCTGCCGAAGCAGTTCTTGCTGTTT
CAGCCGCAGCCTCTCCTTCTCCATCTGCAGTTGCTGCAGTCGCATCTGTTGCTGCTGGTTGGAGTTGCTG
CCACCCATGACGCCTCCCTGTGGGCTCTGGGGAGCCAGGGGTGGTGGCTGTTTCACTGGAGCACTCTGAC
TGATTCTCTGGTTCATGGCAAAACGAGGGTCAAGCCTTGGGTCTAGCCAAGAGGTGGTCTTGTTCTTATG
GTTTATATAGTAAATTTCTCCATCCTGAGTCATGGCTTGTTCCCATCCATCAGGAAGAGGACCTGAAGCC
GAGTTCATCATATTCTGCTGCACTGGTGGACTGGTGGGGGCTGTGACGTTCATCTGGGACAGCATGGCCT
TCCTGGGGTCCTGCCATGTTGTTGTCTGATCGATGTGATT
